>Addgene plasmid #182743 | LeGO-iBSD-5LO-d4 | addgene full sequence | sequence record 367810 | Addgene NGS Result
GCTACGTAAATTCCGCCCCCCCCCCCCCTCTCCCTCCCCCCCCCCTAACGTTACTGGCCGAAGCCGCTTG
GAATAAGGCCGGTGTGCGTTTGTCTATATGTTATTTTCCACCATATTGCCGTCTTTTGGCAATGTGAGGG
CCCGGAAACCTGGCCCTGTCTTCTTGACGAGCATTCCTAGGGGTCTTTCCCCTCTCGCCAAAGGAATGCA
AGGTCTGTTGAATGTCGTGAAGGAAGCAGTTCCTCTGGAAGCTTCTTGAAGACAAACAACGTCTGTAGCG
ACCCTTTGCAGGCAGCGGAACCCCCCACCTGGCGACAGGTGCCTCTGCGGCCAAAAGCCACGTGTATAAG
ATACACCTGCAAAGGCGGCACAACCCCAGTGCCACGTTGTGAGTTGGATAGTTGTGGAAAGAGTCAAATG
GCTCTCCTCAAGCGTATTCAACAAGGGGCTGAAGGATGCCCAGAAGGTACCCCATTGTATGGGATCTGAT
CTGGGGCCTCGGTGCACATGCTTTACATGTGTTTAGTCGAGGTTAAAAAAACGTCTAGGCCCCCCGAACC
ACGGGGACGTGGTTTTCCTTTGAAAAACACGATGATAATATGGCCACAACCGCCAAGCCTTTGTCTCAAG
AAGAATCCACCCTCATTGAAAGAGCAACGGCTACAATCAACAGCATCCCCATCTCTGAAGACTACAGCGT
CGCCAGCGCAGCTCTCTCTAGCGACGGCCGCATCTTCACTGGTGTCAATGTATATCATTTTACTGGGGGA
CCTTGTGCAGAACTCGTGGTGCTGGGCACTGCTGCTGCTGCGGCAGCTGGCAACCTGACTTGTATCGTCG
CGATCGGAAATGAGAACAGGGGCATCTTGAGCCCCTGCGGACGGTGCCGACAGGTGCTTCTCGATCTGCA
TCCTGGGATCAAAGCCATAGTGAAGGACAGTGATGGACAGCCGACGGCAGTTGGGATTCGTGAATTGCTG
CCCTCTGGTTATGTGTGGGAGGGCTAAAGTAAAGCGGCCGGCCGCCAGCACAGTGGTCGAAATTCGTCGA
GGGACCTAATAACTTCGTATAGCATACATTATACGAAGTTATACATGTTTAAGGGTTCCGGTTCCACTAG
GTACAATTCGATATCAAGCTTATCGATAATCAACCTCTGGATTACAAAATTTGTGAAAGATTGACTGGTA
TTCTTAACTATGTTGCTCCTTTTACGCTATGTGGATACGCTGCTTTAATGCCTTTGTATCATGCTATTGC
TTCCCGTATGGCTTTCATTTTCTCCTCCTTGTATAAATCCTGGTTGCTGTCTCTTTATGAGGAGTTGTGG
CCCGTTGTCAGGCAACGTGGCGTGGTGTGCACTGTGTTTGCTGACGCAACCCCCACTGGTTGGGGCATTG
CCACCACCTGTCAGCTCCTTTCCGGGACTTTCGCTTTCCCCCTCCCTATTGCCACGGCGGAACTCATCGC
CGCCTGCCTTGCCCGCTGCTGGACAGGGGCTCGGCTGTTGGGCACTGACAATTCCGTGGTGTTGTCGGGG
AAATCATCGTCCTTTCCTTGGCTGCTCGCCTGTGTTGCCACCTGGATTCTGCGCGGGACGTCCTTCTGCT
ACGTCCCTTCGGCCCTCAATCCAGCGGACCTTCCTTCCCGCGGCCTGCTGCCGGCTCTGCGGCCTCTTCC
GCGTCTTCGCCTTCGCCCTCAGACGAGTCGGATCTCCCTTTGGGCCGCCTCCCCGCATCGATACCGTCGA
CCTCGATCGAGACCTAGAAAAACATGGAGCAATCACAAGTAGCAATACAGCAGCTACCAATGCTGATTGT
GCCTGGCTAGAAGCACAAGAGGAGGAGGAGGTGGGTTTTCCAGTCACACCTCAGGTACCTTTAAGACCAA
TGACTTACAAGGCAGCTGTAGATCTTAGCCACTTTTTAAAAGAAAAGGGGGGACTGGAAGGGCTAATTCA
CTCCCAACGAAGACAAGATATCCTTGATCTGTGGATCTACCACACACAAGGCTACTTCCCTGATTGGCAG
AACTACACACCAGGGCCAGGGATCAGATATCCACTGACCTTTGGATGGTGCTACAAGCTAGTACCAGTTG
AGCAAGAGAAGGTAGAAGAAGCCAATGAAGGAGAGAACACCCGCTTGTTACACCCTGTGAGCCTGCATGG
GATGGATGACCCGGAGAGAGAAGTATTAGAGTGGAGGTTTGACAGCCGCCTAGCATTTCATCACATGGCC
CGAGAGCTGCATCCGGACTGTACTGGGTCTCTCTGGTTAGACCAGATCTGAGCCTGGGAGCTCTCTGGCT
AACTAGGGAACCCACTGCTTAAGCCTCAATAAAGCTTGCCTTGAGTGCTTCAAGTAGTGTGTGCCCGTCT
GTTGTGTGACTCTGGTAACTAGAGATCCCTCAGACCCTTTTAGTCAGTGTGGAAAATCTCTAGCAGCATG
TGAGCAAAAGGCCAGCAAAAGGCCAGGAACCGTAAAAAGGCCGCGTTGCTGGCGTTTTTCCATAGGCTCC
GCCCCCCTGACGAGCATCACAAAAATCGACGCTCAAGTCAGAGGTGGCGAAACCCGACAGGACTATAAAG
ATACCAGGCGTTTCCCCCTGGAAGCTCCCTCGTGCGCTCTCCTGTTCCGACCCTGCCGCTTACCGGATAC
CTGTCCGCCTTTCTCCCTTCGGGAAGCGTGGCGCTTTCTCATAGCTCACGCTGTAGGTATCTCAGTTCGG
TGTAGGTCGTTCGCTCCAAGCTGGGCTGTGTGCACGAACCCCCCGTTCAGCCCGACCGCTGCGCCTTATC
CGGTAACTATCGTCTTGAGTCCAACCCGGTAAGACACGACTTATCGCCACTGGCAGCAGCCACTGGTAAC
AGGATTAGCAGAGCGAGGTATGTAGGCGGTGCTACAGAGTTCTTGAAGTGGTGGCCTAACTACGGCTACA
CTAGAAGAACAGTATTTGGTATCTGCGCTCTGCTGAAGCCAGTTACCTTCGGAAAAAGAGTTGGTAGCTC
TTGATCCGGCAAACAAACCACCGCTGGTAGCGGTGGTTTTTTTGTTTGCAAGCAGCAGATTACGCGCAGA
AAAAAAGGATCTCAAGAAGATCCTTTGATCTTTTCTACGGGGTCTGACGCTCAGTGGAACGAAAACTCAC
GTTAAGGGATTTTGGTCATGAGATTATCAAAAAGGATCTTCACCTAGATCCTTTTAAATTAAAAATGAAG
TTTTAAATCAATCTAAAGTATATATGAGTAAACTTGGTCTGACAGTTACCAATGCTTAATCAGTGAGGCA
CCTATCTCAGCGATCTGTCTATTTCGTTCATCCATAGTTGCCTGACTCCCCGTCGTGTAGATAACTACGA
TACGGGAGGGCTTACCATCTGGCCCCAGTGCTGCAATGATACCGCGAGACCCACGCTCACCGGCTCCAGA
TTTATCAGCAATAAACCAGCCAGCCGGAAGGGCCGAGCGCAGAAGTGGTCCTGCAACTTTATCCGCCTCC
ATCCAGTCTATTAATTGTTGCCGGGAAGCTAGAGTAAGTAGTTCGCCAGTTAATAGTTTGCGCAACGTTG
TTGCCATTGCTACAGGCATCGTGGTGTCACGCTCGTCGTTTGGTATGGCTTCATTCAGCTCCGGTTCCCA
ACGATCAAGGCGAGTTACATGATCCCCCATGTTGTGCAAAAAAGCGGTTAGCTCCTTCGGTCCTCCGATC
GTTGTCAGAAGTAAGTTGGCCGCAGTGTTATCACTCATGGTTATGGCAGCACTGCATAATTCTCTTACTG
TCATGCCATCCGTAAGATGCTTTTCTGTGACTGGTGAGTACTCAACCAAGTCATTCTGAGAATAGTGTAT
GCGGCGACCGAGTTGCTCTTGCCCGGCGTCAATACGGGATAATACCGCGCCACATAGCAGAACTTTAAAA
GTGCTCATCATTGGAAAACGTTCTTCGGGGCGAAAACTCTCAAGGATCTTACCGCTGTTGAGATCCAGTT
CGATGTAACCCACTCGTGCACCCAACTGATCTTCAGCATCTTTTACTTTCACCAGCGTTTCTGGGTGAGC
AAAAACAGGAAGGCAAAATGCCGCAAAAAAGGGAATAAGGGCGACACGGAAATGTTGAATACTCATACTC
TTCCTTTTTCAATATTATTGAAGCATTTATCAGGGTTATTGTCTCATGAGCGGATACATATTTGAATGTA
TTTAGAAAAATAAACAAATAGGGGTTCCGCGCACATTTCCCCGAAAAGTGCCACCTGACGTCGACGGATC
GGGAGATCTCCCGATCCCCTATGGTGCACTCTCAGTACAATCTGCTCTGATGCCGCATAGTTAAGCCAGT
ATCTGCTCCCTGCTTGTGTGTTGGAGGTCGCTGAGTAGTGCGCGAGCAAAATTTAAGCTACAACAAGGCA
AGGCTTGACCGACAATTGCATGAAGAATCTGCTTAGGGTTAGGCGTTTTGCGCTGCTTCGCGATGTACGG
GCCAGATATACGCGTTGACATTGATTATTGACTAGTTATTAATAGTAATCAATTACGGGGTCATTAGTTC
ATAGCCCATATATGGAGTTCCGCGTTACATAACTTACGGTAAATGGCCCGCCTGGCTGACCGCCCAACGA
CCCCCGCCCATTGACGTCAATAATGACGTATGTTCCCATAGTAACGCCAATAGGGACTTTCCATTGACGT
CAATGGGTGGAGTATTTACGGTAAACTGCCCACTTGGCAGTACATCAAGTGTATCATATGCCAAGTACGC
CCCCTATTGACGTCAATGACGGTAAATGGCCCGCCTGGCATTATGCCCAGTACATGACCTTATGGGACTT
TCCTACTTGGCAGTACATCTACGTATTAGTCATCGCTATTACCATGGTGATGCGGTTTTGGCAGTACATC
AATGGGCGTGGATAGCGGTTTGACTCACGGGGATTTCCAAGTCTCCACCCCATTGACGTCAATGGGAGTT
TGTTTTGGCACCAAAATCAACGGGACTTTCCAAAATGTCGTAACAACTCCGCCCCATTGACGCAAATGGG
CGGTAGGCGTGTACGGTGGGAGGTCTATATAAGCAGCGCGTTTTGCCTGTACTGGGTCTCTCTGGTTAGA
CCAGATCTGAGCCTGGGAGCTCTCTGGCTAACTAGGGAACCCACTGCTTAAGCCTCAATAAAGCTTGCCT
TGAGTGCTTCAAGTAGTGTGTGCCCGTCTGTTGTGTGACTCTGGTAACTAGAGATCCCTCAGACCCTTTT
AGTCAGTGTGGAAAATCTCTAGCAGTGGCGCCCGAACAGGGACTTGAAAGCGAAAGGGAAACCAGAGGAG
CTCTCTCGACGCAGGACTCGGCTTGCTGAAGCGCGCACGGCAAGAGGCGAGGGGCGGCGACTGGTGAGTA
CGCCAAAAATTTTGACTAGCGGAGGCTAGAAGGAGAGAGATGGGTGCGAGAGCGTCAGTATTAAGCGGGG
GAGAATTAGATCGCGATGGGAAAAAATTCGGTTAAGGCCAGGGGGAAAGAAAAAATATAAATTAAAACAT
ATAGTATGGGCAAGCAGGGAGCTAGAACGATTCGCAGTTAATCCTGGCCTGTTAGAAACATCAGAAGGCT
GTAGACAAATACTGGGACAGCTACAACCATCCCTTCAGACAGGATCAGAAGAACTTAGATCATTATATAA
TACAGTAGCAACCCTCTATTGTGTGCATCAAAGGATAGAGATAAAAGACACCAAGGAAGCTTTAGACAAG
ATAGAGGAAGAGCAAAACAAAAGTAAGACCACCGCACAGCAAGCGGCCGGCCGCTGATCTTCAGACCTGG
AGGAGGAGATATGAGGGACAATTGGAGAAGTGAATTATATAAATATAAAGTAGTAAAAATTGAACCATTA
GGAGTAGCACCCACCAAGGCAAAGAGAAGAGTGGTGCAGAGAGAAAAAAGAGCAGTGGGAATAGGAGCTT
TGTTCCTTGGGTTCTTGGGAGCAGCAGGAAGCACTATGGGCGCAGCGTCAATGACGCTGACGGTACAGGC
CAGACAATTATTGTCTGGTATAGTGCAGCAGCAGAACAATTTGCTGAGGGCTATTGAGGCGCAACAGCAT
CTGTTGCAACTCACAGTCTGGGGCATCAAGCAGCTCCAGGCAAGAATCCTGGCTGTGGAAAGATACCTAA
AGGATCAACAGCTCCTGGGGATTTGGGGTTGCTCTGGAAAACTCATTTGCACCACTGCTGTGCCTTGGAA
TGCTAGTTGGAGTAATAAATCTCTGGAACAGATTTGGAATCACACGACCTGGATGGAGTGGGACAGAGAA
ATTAACAATTACACAAGCTTAATACACTCCTTAATTGAAGAATCGCAAAACCAGCAAGAAAAGAATGAAC
AAGAATTATTGGAATTAGATAAATGGGCAAGTTTGTGGAATTGGTTTAACATAACAAATTGGCTGTGGTA
TATAAAATTATTCATAATGATAGTAGGAGGCTTGGTAGGTTTAAGAATAGTTTTTGCTGTACTTTCTATA
GTGAATAGAGTTAGGCAGGGATATTCACCATTATCGTTTCAGACCCACCTCCCAACCCCGAGGGGACCCG
ACAGGCCCGAAGGAATAGAAGAAGAAGGTGGAGAGAGAGACAGAGACAGATCCATTCGATTAGTGAACGG
ATCGGCACTGCGTGCGCCAATTCTGCAGACAAATGGCAGTATTCATCCACAATTTTAAAAGAAAAGGGGG
GATTGGGGGGTACAGTGCAGGGGAAAGAATAGTAGACATAATAGCAACAGACATACAAACTAAAGAATTA
CAAAAACAAATTACAAAAATTCAAAATTTTCGGGTTTATTACAGGGACAGCAGAGATCCAGTTTGGTTAG
TACCGGGCCCGCCGAGGTCGACGGTATCGATAAGCTCGCTTCACGAGATTCCAGCAGGTCGAGGGACCTA
ATAACTTCGTATAGCATACATTATACGAAGTTATATTAAGGGTTCCAAGCTTAAGCGGCCGGCCGCTGAA
AGACCCCACCTGTAGGTTTGGCAAGCTAGCTGCAGTAACGCCATTTTGCAAGGCATGGAAAAATACCAAA
CCAAGAATAGAGAAGTTCAGATCAAGGGCGGGTACATGAAAATAGCTAACGTTGGGCCAAACAGGATATC
TGCGGTGAGCAGTTTCGGCCCCGGCCCGGGGCCAAGAACAGATGGTCACCGCAGTTTCGGCCCCGGCCCG
AGGCCAAGAACAGATGGTCCCCAGATATGGCCCAACCCTCAGCAGTTTCTTAAGACCCATCAGATGTTTC
CAGGCTCCCCCAAGGACCTGAAATGACCCTGCGCCTTATTTGAATTAACCAATCAGCCTGCTTCTCGCTT
CTGTTCGCGCGCTTCTGCTTCCCGAGCTCTATAAAAGAGCTCACAACCCCTCACTCGGCGCGCCAGTCCT
CCGATTGACTGAGTCGCCCGGATCCGCCGCCACCATGCCCAGCTACACCGTGACCGTGGCCACCGGCTCT
CAGTGGTTCGCCGGCACCGACGACTACATCTACCTGAGCCTGGTCGGAAGCGCCGGCTGCAGCGAGAAAC
ATCTGCTGGACAAGCCCTTCTACAACGACTTCGAGCGGGGAGCCGTGGACTCCTACGATGTGACCGTGGA
CGAGGAACTGGGCGAGATCCAGCTGGTCCGCATCGAGAAGCGGAAGTACTGGCTGAACGACGACTGGTAT
CTGAAGTACATCACCCTGAAAACCCCCCACGGCGACTACATCGAGTTCCCTTGCTACCGGTGGATTACAG
GAGACGTGGAAGTGGTGCTGCGGGACGGCAGAGCCAAGCTGGCCAGGGACGACCAGATCCACATCCTGAA
GCAGCACCGGCGGAAAGAGCTGGAAACCCGGCAGAAACAGTACCGCATGGAAAACCTGTTCATCAACCGG
TTCATGCACATGTTCCAGAGCAGCTGGAACGACTTCGCCGACTTCGAGAAGATCTTCGTGAAGATCAGCA
ACACCATCAGCGAGAGAGTGATGAACCACTGGCAGGAAGATCTGATGTTCGGCTACCAGTTCCTGAACGG
CTGCAACCCCGTGCTGATCCGGCGGTGTACCGAGCTGCCTGAGAAGCTGCCCGTGACCACCGAGATGGTG
GAATGCAGCCTGGAACGGCAGCTGAGCCTGGAACAGGAAGTGCAGCAGGGCAACATCTTCATCGTGGATT
TCGAGCTGCTGGACGGCATTGACGCCAACAAGACCGACCCCTGCACCCTGCAGTTTCTGGCCGCTCCCAT
CTGCCTGCTGTACAAGAACCTGGCCAACAAGATCGTGCCTATCGCCATCCAGCTGAACCAGATCCCCGGC
GACGAGAACCCCATCTTCCTGCCCAGCGACGCCAAATACGACTGGCTGCTGGCCAAGATCTGGGTCCGCT
CCAGCGACTTCCACGTGCACCAGACCATCACCCATCTGCTGCGGACCCACCTGGTGTCCGAGGTGTTCGG
AATCGCCATGTACAGACAGCTGCCCGCCGTGCACCCTATCTTCAAGCTGCTGGTGGCCCACGTGCGGTTC
ACAATCGCCATCAACACCAAGGCCAGAGAGCAGCTGATCTGCGAGTGCGGCCTGTTCGACAAGGCCAACG
CCACAGGCGGCGGAGGCCACGTGCAGATGGTGCAGAGAGCCATGAAGGACCTGACCTACGCCAGCCTGTG
CTTCCCCGAGGCCATCAAGGCCAGGGGCATGGAAAGCAAAGAGGACATCCCCTACTACTTCTACCGGGAC
GACGGCCTGCTGGTCTGGGAGGCCATCAGAACCTTCACCGCCGAGGTGGTGGACATCTACTACGAGGGCG
ACCAGGTGGTGGAAGAGGACCCCGAGCTGCAGGACTTCGTGAACGACGTGTACGTGTACGGCATGCGGGG
CAGAAAGAGCAGCGGCTTCCCCAAGAGCGTGAAGTCCCGCGAGCAGCTGAGCGAGTACCTGACCGTGGTG
ATCTTCACCGCCAGCGCCCAGCACGCCGCCGTGAACTTCGGCCAGTACGACTGGTGCAGCTGGATCCCCA
ACGCCCCTCCCACCATGAGAGCCCCCCCACCTACAGCCAAGGGCGTGGTGACAATCGAGCAGATCGTGGA
CACCCTGCCCGACCGGGGCAGAAGCTGTTGGCATCTGGGAGCCGTGTGGGCCCTGAGCCAGTTCCAGGAA
AACGAGCTGTTCCTGGGCATGTACCCCGAGGAACACTTTATCGAGAAGCCCGTGAAAGAAGCCATGGCCC
GGTTCCGGAAGAACCTGGAAGCCATCGTGTCCGTGATCGCCGAGCGGAACAAGAAGAAGCAGCTGCCCTA
CTACTACCTGTCCCCCGACAGAATCCCTAACAGCGTGGCCATCTGAGCGGCC
Features (pLannotate 1.2.2; 24 found; start..end, strand, type, name):
    136..598     +  misc_feature   IRES: internal ribosome entry site (IRES) of the encephalomyocarditis virus (EMCV)
    612..1007    +  CDS            BSD: blasticidin S deaminase; Aspergillus terreus BSD; confers resistance to blasticidin
   1059..1092    +  protein_bind   loxP: Cre-mediated recombination occurs in the 8-bp core sequence (GCATACAT). Cre recombinase
   1125..1148    +  misc_feature   MCS (fragment): pBluescript multiple cloning site
   1148..1736    +  misc_feature   WPRE: woodchuck hepatitis virus posttranscriptional regulatory element
   1737..1756    +  misc_feature   MCS (fragment): pBluescript multiple cloning site
   1758..2258    +  CDS            nef (fragment): NEF_HV1LA - Experimental evidence at protein level: Swiss-Prot protein existence level 1. Extracellular Nef protein targets CD4(+) T-lymphocytes for apoptosis by interacting with CXCR4 surface receptors. From Human immunodeficiency virus type 1 group M subtype B (isolate Lai) (HIV-1).
   2265..2445    +  LTR            5' LTR (truncated): truncated 5' long terminal repeat (LTR) from HIV-1
   2507..3095    -  rep_origin     ori: high-copy-number ColE1/pMB1/pBR322/pUC origin of replication
   3266..4126    -  CDS            AmpR: β-lactamase; bla; confers resistance to ampicillin, carbenicillin, and related antibiotics
   4127..4231    -  promoter       AmpR promoter: bla
   4290..4342    -  misc_feature   bom (fragment): basis of mobility region from pBR322
   4497..4876    +  enhancer       CMV enhancer: human cytomegalovirus immediate early enhancer
   4877..5076    +  promoter       CMV promoter: human cytomegalovirus (CMV) immediate early promoter
   5094..5274    +  LTR            5' LTR (truncated): truncated 5' long terminal repeat (LTR) from HIV-1
   5321..5446    +  misc_feature   HIV-1 Ψ: packaging signal of human immunodeficiency virus type 1
   5430..5768    +  CDS            HIV-1 gag (fragment): gag protein from human immunodeficiency virus 1; gag
   5943..6176    +  misc_feature   RRE: The Rev response element (RRE) of HIV-1 allows for Rev-dependent mRNA export from the nucleus to the cytoplasm.
   6553..6653    +  CDS            Rev (fragment): human immunodeficiency virus 1 (HIV-1) Rev protein; rev; enhances nuclear export of unspliced and incompletely spliced viral mRNAs
   6703..6820    +  misc_feature   cPPT/CTS: central polypurine tract and central termination sequence of HIV-1
   6873..6896    -  misc_feature   MCS (fragment): pBluescript multiple cloning site
   6931..6964    +  protein_bind   loxP: Cre-mediated recombination occurs in the 8-bp core sequence (GCATACAT). Cre recombinase
   7035..7441    +  promoter       SFFV promoter: spleen focus-forming virus long terminal repeat (LTR) promoter
   7455..9353    +  CDS            ALOX5 (fragment): LOX5_HUMAN - Also known as LOG5. Experimental evidence at protein level: Swiss-Prot protein existence level 1. Catalyzes the oxygenation of arachidonate ((5Z,8Z,11Z,14Z)- eicosatetraenoate) to 5-hydroperoxyeicosatetraenoate (5-HPETE) followed by the dehydration to 5,6- epoxyeicosatetraenoate (Leukotriene A4/LTA4), the first two steps in the biosynthesis of leukotrienes, which are potent mediators of inflammation (PubMed:8631361, PubMed:21233389, PubMed:22516296, PubMed:24282679, PubMed:19022417, PubMed:23246375, PubMed:8615788, PubMed:24893149, PubMed:31664810). Also catalyzes the oxygenation
