[The description below was written by a language model from this plasmid's Addgene catalogue record and pLannotate feature annotations shown in this document.]
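Description:
LeGO-iBSD-5LO-d4 is an HIV-1-derived, third-generation lentiviral expression vector built on the LeGO-iG2 backbone, in which the original GFP reporter has been replaced by a blasticidin S resistance gene. It is maintained in bacteria through a high-copy ColE1/pUC-type origin and an ampicillin resistance (β-lactamase) cassette. The viral genome is transcribed in packaging cells from a CMV enhancer/promoter fused to a truncated 5' LTR, followed by the Ψ packaging signal with a gag fragment, the Rev response element for Rev-dependent nuclear export, and the cPPT/CTS element that aids nuclear import of the reverse-transcribed genome. A WPRE downstream of the cassette enhances transcript stability and expression, and a second truncated LTR annotation, preceded by a nef fragment, marks the 3' end of the provirus. Because the vector carries no functional packaging genes, particles must be produced with separate second- or third-generation helper plasmids plus an envelope plasmid such as one encoding VSV-G.

The payload is a roughly 1.9 kb human ALOX5 cDNA encoding the delta 4 isoform of 5-lipoxygenase, codon-optimized for human expression and driven by the spleen focus-forming virus (SFFV) promoter. An EMCV IRES placed after the coding sequence allows translation of blasticidin S deaminase from the same bicistronic transcript, linking drug resistance to transgene expression. Two loxP sites in the same orientation flank the SFFV–ALOX5–IRES–BSD unit, so the expression cassette can in principle be excised by Cre recombinase. The construct is intended for stable expression of this 5-lipoxygenase splice isoform in mammalian cells with blasticidin selection of transduced populations; the associated study concerns 5-lipoxygenase's association with euchromatin and its role in regulating transcription.
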