Addgene plasmid #182743: LeGO-iBSD-5LO-d4
Purpose: Lentiviral expression vector for codon-optimized 5-Lipoxygenase (isoform delta 4) in mamallian cells with blasticidin S resistance (bsd).
Depositing lab: Dieter Steinhilber. Depositing organization: Goethe-Universitaet Frankfurt am Main. Publication: Human 5-lipoxygenase regulates transcription by association to euchromatin. Kreiss M, Oberlis J, Seuter S, Bischoff-Kont I, Surun D, Thomas D, Gobel T, Schmid T, Radmark O, Brandes RP, Furst R, Hafner AK, Steinhilber D. Biochem Pharmacol. 2022 Jul 22:115187. doi: 10.1016/j.bcp.2022.115187. PubMed 35878796.
Backbone
  Vector backbone: LeGI-iG2
  Backbone manufacturer: Boris Fehse
  Modifications to backbone: GFP exchanged to blasticidin S resistance (bsd)
  Vector type: Mammalian Expression, Lentiviral, Cre/Lox
  Selectable markers: Blasticidin
Growth in bacteria
  Bacterial resistance: Ampicillin, 100 μg/mL
  Growth temperature: 37°C
  Growth strain: NEB Stable
  Copy number: High Copy
Gene/Insert
  Gene/Insert name: 5-Lipoxygenase isoform delta 4 (alt names: 5-LO d4; ALOX5 d4)
  Species: H. sapiens (human)
  Insert size (bp): 1902
  Mutation: codon optimized for expression in homo sapiens
  Entrez Gene: ALOX5 (a.k.a. 5-LO, 5-LOX, 5LPG, LOG5)
  Promoter: SFFV
  Cloning method: Gibson Cloning
  Sequencing primers: 5′ GCCGCCACCATGCCCAGC
Resource information
  A portion of this plasmid was derived from a plasmid made by: LeGO-iG2 was a gift from Boris Fehse (Addgene plasmid # 27341 ; http://n2t.net/addgene:27341 ; RRID:Addgene_27341)
Terms and licenses: Academic/Nonprofit Terms; Industry Terms: Not Available to Industry
Depositor comments: HIV-1 derived third generation lentiviral vector for the expression of a cDNA. An internal ribosome entry site (IRES) is used to express the resistance gene. Use second generation (like psPAX2) or third generation (like pMDLg/pRRE + pRSV-Rev) systems for packaging in addition to a VSV-G expressing plasmid (or another envelope protein). Please visit the LeGO-Vector home page for more information: http://www.LentiGO-Vectors.de
How to cite: LeGO-iBSD-5LO-d4 was a gift from Dieter Steinhilber (Addgene plasmid # 182743 ; http://n2t.net/addgene:182743 ; RRID:Addgene_182743)
